Addgene plasmid #188896: pBAD-HisD-miniGFP1
Purpose: Express 6xHis-Tag miniGFP1 in E.coli
Depositing lab: Kiryl Piatkevich. Depositing organization: Westlake University. Publication: Enhanced small green fluorescent proteins as a multisensing platform for biosensor development. Liang GT, Lai C, Yue Z, Zhang H, Li D, Chen Z, Lu X, Tao L, Subach FV, Piatkevich KD. Front Bioeng Biotechnol. 2022 Oct 17;10:1039317. doi: 10.3389/fbioe.2022.1039317. eCollection 2022. PubMed 36324888.
Backbone
  Vector backbone: pBAD
  Backbone size w/o insert (bp): 4002
  Total vector size (bp): 4332
  Vector type: Bacterial Expression
Growth in bacteria
  Bacterial resistance: Ampicillin, 100 μg/mL
  Growth temperature: 37°C
  Growth strain: DH5alpha
  Growth instructions: Arabinose administration for protein expression
  Copy number: High Copy
Gene/Insert
  Gene/Insert name: miniGFP1
  Species: Synthetic
  Insert size (bp): 330
  Promoter: araBAD
  Tag / fusion protein: 6xHis (N terminal on backbone)
  Cloning method: Restriction Enzyme; 5′ cloning site BglII (not destroyed); 3′ cloning site EcoRI (not destroyed)
  Sequencing primers: 5′ ATGCCATAGCATTTTTATCC; 3′ GATTTAATCTGTATCAGG
Terms and licenses: Academic/Nonprofit Terms; Industry Terms: Not Available to Industry
How to cite: pBAD-HisD-miniGFP1 was a gift from Kiryl Piatkevich (Addgene plasmid # 188896 ; http://n2t.net/addgene:188896 ; RRID:Addgene_188896)
