[The description below was written by a language model from this plasmid's Addgene catalogue record and pLannotate feature annotations shown in this document.]
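Description:
pBAD-HisD-miniGFP1 is a 4,332 bp bacterial expression plasmid built on the pBAD backbone for arabinose-inducible production of His-tagged miniGFP1 in E. coli. It replicates from a ColE1/pMB1-type origin and is recorded as high copy. Only a short fragment of the rop gene remains, alongside the pBR322 bom region. Selection is by ampicillin, through a β-lactamase gene driven by its own promoter.

The payload is a 330 bp synthetic miniGFP1 coding sequence cloned between BglII and EcoRI sites, both of which are preserved. It sits downstream of the araBAD promoter and in frame with an N-terminal 6xHis tag supplied by the backbone. The araC regulator is encoded on the opposite strand and transcribed divergently from the promoter. It keeps the promoter repressed in the absence of L-arabinose and activates it when the sugar is added, giving tight, titratable control of expression. Transcription of the insert ends at the rrnB T1 and T2 terminators, which are preceded by a 5S rRNA segment carried over from the rrnB operon.

The automated annotation labels the insert as BR1, a flavin-binding fluorescent protein derived from Arabidopsis thaliana. This suggests that miniGFP1 is closely related to that class of small flavin-dependent fluorescent proteins, though the catalogue entry lists it simply as synthetic. The associated publication concerns enhanced small green fluorescent proteins as a platform for biosensor development. The stated use of the plasmid is expression of 6xHis-tagged miniGFP1 in E. coli, and the tag allows purification by metal-affinity chromatography.
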