Features (pLannotate 1.2.2; 12 found; start..end, strand, type, name):
      1..285     +  promoter       araBAD promoter: araBAD; promoter of the L-arabinose operon of E. coli; the araC regulatory gene is transcribed in the opposite direction (Guzman et al., 1995)
    328..345     +  CDS            6xHis: 6xHis affinity tag
    355..684     +  CDS            BR1: BR1 is a basic (constitutively fluorescent) cyan fluorescent protein published in 2019, derived from Arabidopsis thaliana. It requires the cofactor flavin for fluorescence.
    784..899     +  ncRNA          5S rRNA: Accession: RF00001 - 5S ribosomal RNA
    903..989     +  terminator     rrnB T1 terminator: Escherichia coli rrnB; transcription terminator T1 from the E. coli rrnB gene
   1081..1108    +  terminator     rrnB T2 terminator: transcription terminator T2 from the E. coli rrnB gene
   1127..1218    +  promoter       AmpR promoter: bla
   1219..2079    +  CDS            AmpR: β-lactamase; bla; confers resistance to ampicillin, carbenicillin, and related antibiotics
   2250..2838    +  rep_origin     ori: high-copy-number ColE1/pMB1/pBR322/pUC origin of replication
   3024..3164    -  misc_feature   bom: basis of mobility region from pBR322
   3266..3306    -  CDS            rop (fragment): Rop protein, which maintains plasmids at low copy number; rop
   3428..4306    -  CDS            araC: L-arabinose regulatory protein; araC
>Addgene plasmid #188896 | pBAD-HisD-miniGFP1 | addgene full sequence | sequence record 377335 | Addgene NGS Result
AAGAAACCAATTGTCCATATTGCATCAGACATTGCCGTCACTGCGTCTTTTACTGGCTCTTCTCGCTAAC
CAAACCGGTAACCCCGCTTATTAAAAGCATTCTGTAACAAAGCGGGACCAAAGCCATGACAAAAACGCGT
AACAAAAGTGTCTATAATCACGGCAGAAAAGTCCACATTGATTATTTGCACGGCGTCACACTTTGCTATG
CCATAGCATTTTTATCCATAAGATTAGCGGATCCTACCTGACGCTTTTTATCGCAACTCTCTACTGTTTC
TCCATACCCGTTTTTTGGGCTAACAGGAGGAATTAACCATGGGGAGCCACCATCACCATCACCATGGCAG
ATCTATGGAGAAGTCTTTTGTGATTACAGACCCATGGCTGCCCGACTACCCTATTATTTCCGCTAGTGAC
GGATTCCTGGAGCTGACCGAGTATTCTCGGGAGGAAATCATGGGAAGGAACGCACGCTTCCTGCAGGGAC
CCGAGACTGACCAGGCCACCGTGCAGAAGATCCGGGACGCTATTCGAGATCGGAGACCTACCACAGTCCA
GCTGATCAACTACACAAAGAGCGGCAAGAAGTTCTGGAATCTGTTGCACCTGCAGCCTGTGTTTGACGGA
AAAGGCGGGCTGCAATATTTTATTGGAGTGCAGCTGGTCGGCTCCGATCATGTCTAAGAATTCGAAGCTT
GGCTGTTTTGGTGGATGAGAGAAGATTTTCAGCCTGATACAGATTAAATCAGAACGCAGAAGCGGTCTGA
TAAAACAGAATTTGCCTGGCGGCAGTAGCGCGGTGGTCCCACCTGACCCCATGCCGAACTCAGAAGTGAA
ACGCCGTAGCGCCGATGGTAGTGTGGGGTCTCCCCATGCGAGAGTAGGGAACTGCCAGGCATCAAATAAA
ACGAAAGGCTCAGTCGAAAGACTGGGCCTTTCGTTTTATCTGTTGTTTGTCGGTGAACGCTCTCCTGAGT
AGGACAAATCCGCCGGGAGCGGATTTGAACGTTGCGAAGCAACGGCCCGGAGGGTGGCGGGCAGGACGCC
CGCCATAAACTGCCAGGCATCAAATTAAGCAGAAGGCCATCCTGACGGATGGCCTTTTTGCGTTTCTACA
AACTCTTTTGTTTATTTTTCTAAATACATTCAAATATGTATCCGCTCATGAGACAATAACCCTGATAAAT
GCTTCAATAATATTGAAAAAGGAAGAGTATGAGTATTCAACATTTCCGTGTCGCCCTTATTCCCTTTTTT
GCGGCATTTTGCCTTCCTGTTTTTGCTCACCCAGAAACGCTGGTGAAAGTAAAAGATGCTGAAGATCAGT
TGGGTGCACGAGTGGGTTACATCGAACTGGATCTCAACAGCGGTAAGATCCTTGAGAGTTTTCGCCCCGA
AGAACGTTTTCCAATGATGAGCACTTTTAAAGTTCTGCTATGTGGCGCGGTATTATCCCGTGTTGACGCC
GGGCAAGAGCAACTCGGTCGCCGCATACACTATTCTCAGAATGACTTGGTTGAGTACTCACCAGTCACAG
AAAAGCATCTTACGGATGGCATGACAGTAAGAGAATTATGCAGTGCTGCCATAACCATGAGTGATAACAC
TGCGGCCAACTTACTTCTGACAACGATCGGAGGACCGAAGGAGCTAACCGCTTTTTTGCACAACATGGGG
GATCATGTAACTCGCCTTGATCGTTGGGAACCGGAGCTGAATGAAGCCATACCAAACGACGAGCGTGACA
CCACGATGCCTGTAGCAATGGCAACAACGTTGCGCAAACTATTAACTGGCGAACTACTTACTCTAGCTTC
CCGGCAACAATTAATAGACTGGATGGAGGCGGATAAAGTTGCAGGACCACTTCTGCGCTCGGCCCTTCCG
GCTGGCTGGTTTATTGCTGATAAATCTGGAGCCGGTGAGCGTGGGTCTCGCGGTATCATTGCAGCACTGG
GGCCAGATGGTAAGCCCTCCCGTATCGTAGTTATCTACACGACGGGGAGTCAGGCAACTATGGATGAACG
AAATAGACAGATCGCTGAGATAGGTGCCTCACTGATTAAGCATTGGTAACTGTCAGACCAAGTTTACTCA
TATATACTTTAGATTGATTTAAAACTTCATTTTTAATTTAAAAGGATCTAGGTGAAGATCCTTTTTGATA
ATCTCATGACCAAAATCCCTTAACGTGAGTTTTCGTTCCACTGAGCGTCAGACCCCGTAGAAAAGATCAA
AGGATCTTCTTGAGATCCTTTTTTTCTGCGCGTAATCTGCTGCTTGCAAACAAAAAAACCACCGCTACCA
GCGGTGGTTTGTTTGCCGGATCAAGAGCTACCAACTCTTTTTCCGAAGGTAACTGGCTTCAGCAGAGCGC
AGATACCAAATACTGTCCTTCTAGTGTAGCCGTAGTTAGGCCACCACTTCAAGAACTCTGTAGCACCGCC
TACATACCTCGCTCTGCTAATCCTGTTACCAGTGGCTGCTGCCAGTGGCGATAAGTCGTGTCTTACCGGG
TTGGACTCAAGACGATAGTTACCGGATAAGGCGCAGCGGTCGGGCTGAACGGGGGGTTCGTGCACACAGC
CCAGCTTGGAGCGAACGACCTACACCGAACTGAGATACCTACAGCGTGAGCTATGAGAAAGCGCCACGCT
TCCCGAAGGGAGAAAGGCGGACAGGTATCCGGTAAGCGGCAGGGTCGGAACAGGAGAGCGCACGAGGGAG
CTTCCAGGGGGAAACGCCTGGTATCTTTATAGTCCTGTCGGGTTTCGCCACCTCTGACTTGAGCGTCGAT
TTTTGTGATGCTCGTCAGGGGGGCGGAGCCTATGGAAAAACGCCAGCAACGCGGCCTTTTTACGGTTCCT
GGCCTTTTGCTGGCCTTTTGCTCACATGTTCTTTCCTGCGTTATCCCCTGATTCTGTGGATAACCGTATT
ACCGCCTTTGAGTGAGCTGATACCGCTCGCCGCAGCCGAACGACCGAGCGCAGCGAGTCAGTGAGCGAGG
AAGCGGAAGAGCGCCTGATGCGGTATTTTCTCCTTACGCATCTGTGCGGTATTTCACACCGCATATGGTG
CACTCTCAGTACAATCTGCTCTGATGCCGCATAGTTAAGCCAGTATACACTCCGCTATCGCTACGTGACT
GGGTCATGGCTGCGCCCCGACACCCGCCAACACCCGCTGACGCGCCCTGACGGGCTTGTCTGCTCCCGGC
ATCCGCTTACAGACAAGCTGTGACCGTCTCCGGGAGCTGCATGTGTCAGAGGTTTTCACCGTCATCACCG
AAACGCGCGAGGCAGCAGATCAATTCGCGCGCGAAGGCGAAGCGGCATGCATAATGTGCCTGTCAAATGG
ACGAAGCAGGGATTCTGCAAACCCTATGCTACTCCGTCAAGCCGTCAATTGTCTGATTCGTTACCAATTA
TGACAACTTGACGGCTACATCATTCACTTTTTCTTCACAACCGGCACGGAACTCGCTCGGGCTGGCCCCG
GTGCATTTTTTAAATACCCGCGAGAAATAGAGTTGATCGTCAAAACCAACATTGCGACCGACGGTGGCGA
TAGGCATCCGGGTGGTGCTCAAAAGCAGCTTCGCCTGGCTGATACGTTGGTCCTCGCGCCAGCTTAAGAC
GCTAATCCCTAACTGCTGGCGGAAAAGATGTGACAGACGCGACGGCGACAAGCAAACATGCTGTGCGACG
CTGGCGATATCAAAATTGCTGTCTGCCAGGTGATCGCTGATGTACTGACAAGCCTCGCGTACCCGATTAT
CCATCGGTGGATGGAGCGACTCGTTAATCGCTTCCATGCGCCGCAGTAACAATTGCTCAAGCAGATTTAT
CGCCAGCAGCTCCGAATAGCGCCCTTCCCCTTGCCCGGCGTTAATGATTTGCCCAAACAGGTCGCTGAAA
TGCGGCTGGTGCGCTTCATCCGGGCGAAAGAACCCCGTATTGGCAAATATTGACGGCCAGTTAAGCCATT
CATGCCAGTAGGCGCGCGGACGAAAGTAAACCCACTGGTGATACCATTCGCGAGCCTCCGGATGACGACC
GTAGTGATGAATCTCTCCTGGCGGGAACAGCAAAATATCACCCGGTCGGCAAACAAATTCTCGTCCCTGA
TTTTTCACCACCCCCTGACCGCGAATGGTGAGATTGAGAATATAACCTTTCATTCCCAGCGGTCGGTCGA
TAAAAAAATCGAGATAACCGTTGGCCTCAATCGGCGTTAAACCCGCCACCAGATGGGCATTAAACGAGTA
TCCCGGCAGCAGGGGATCATTTTGCGCTTCAGCCATACTTTTCATACTCCCGCCATTCAGAG
